Addgene plasmid #204520: pHIT521
Purpose: Bacterial expression of CEC-5 N-terminal fragment with 6xHis and maltose binding protein tags for in vitro assays
Depositing lab: Yuji Kohara. Depositing organization: National Institute of Genetics. Publication: A small RNA system ensures accurate homologous pairing and unpaired silencing of meiotic chromosomes. Tabara H, Mitani S, Mochizuki M, Kohara Y, Nagata K. EMBO J. 2023 Jun 1;42(11):e105002. doi: 10.15252/embj.2020105002. Epub 2023 Apr 20. PubMed 37078421.
Backbone
  Vector backbone: pHIT198 (derived from pET-28a)
  Backbone size w/o insert (bp): 6442
  Vector type: Bacterial Expression
Growth in bacteria
  Bacterial resistance: Kanamycin, 50 μg/mL
  Growth temperature: 37°C
  Growth strain: DH5alpha
  Copy number: Low Copy
Gene/Insert
  Gene/Insert name: N-terminal fragment of cec-5 (C. elegans)
  Species: C. elegans (nematode)
  Promoter: T7lac
  Tag / fusion protein: 6xHis, MBP (N terminal on insert)
  Cloning method: Restriction Enzyme; 5′ cloning site NotI (unknown if destroyed); 3′ cloning site SalI (unknown if destroyed)
  Sequencing primers: 5′ MBP_sense; 3′ T7 terminator, reverse primer
Terms and licenses: Academic/Nonprofit Terms; Industry Terms: Not Available to Industry
Depositor comments: The C-terminal end of the fusion protein might be partially sensitive to bacterial proteases
How to cite: pHIT521 was a gift from Yuji Kohara (Addgene plasmid # 204520 ; http://n2t.net/addgene:204520 ; RRID:Addgene_204520)
