[The description below was written by a language model from this plasmid's Addgene catalogue record and pLannotate feature annotations shown in this document.]
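Description:
pHIT521 is a bacterial expression plasmid for producing an N-terminal fragment of the C. elegans protein CEC-5 as a fusion with 6xHis and maltose binding protein (MBP) tags, intended for in vitro assays. It is built on pHIT198, a derivative of pET-28a, and the sequenced construct is about 7.1 kb. It carries the kanamycin resistance gene (aminoglycoside phosphotransferase) for selection and a pBR322-type origin together with the bom region and rop gene, consistent with its listing as low copy. An f1 origin is also present, and short tetracycline-resistance fragments appear to be non-functional backbone remnants.

Expression is driven by the T7lac arrangement: a T7 promoter followed immediately by a lac operator, with the T7 gene 10 ribosome binding site. The plasmid-borne lacI gene supplies repressor, so transcription is held off until induction with IPTG in a host that provides T7 RNA polymerase. The open reading frame begins with a His tag and a thrombin cleavage site, continues into a cytosolic, signal-sequence-free MBP, and then into the cec-5 fragment, which was cloned between NotI and SalI sites. The automated annotation labels part of this insert as a cec-4 fragment, which probably reflects similarity between the two proteins rather than a different insert. A second His-type sequence is annotated downstream of the insert, before the T7 terminator, but the record does not state whether it is in frame with the fusion.

MBP typically aids solubility and, like the His tag, allows affinity purification. The depositor notes that the C-terminal end of the fusion protein may be partially sensitive to bacterial proteases.
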