Features (pLannotate 1.2.2; 22 found; start..end, strand, type, name):
      1..19      +  promoter       T7 promoter: promoter for bacteriophage T7 RNA polymerase
     20..44      +  protein_bind   lac operator: The lac repressor binds to the lac operator to inhibit transcription in E. coli. This inhibition can be relieved by adding lactose or isopropyl-β-D-thiogalactopyranoside (IPTG). lac repressor encoded by lacI
     59..81      +  RBS            RBS: efficient ribosome binding site from bacteriophage T7 gene 10 (Olins and Rangwala, 1989)
    100..116     +  CDS            capTEV™ (fragment): composite tag for in vivo biotinylation, TEV protease cleavage, and 6xHis tagging
    127..144     +  CDS            thrombin site: thrombin recognition and cleavage site
    151..1251    +  CDS            MBP: maltose binding protein from E. coli; malE (mutated); This version of the gene does not encode a signal sequence, so MBP will remain in the cytosol.
   1432..1782    +  CDS            cec-4 (fragment): CEC4_CAEEL - Experimental evidence at protein level: Swiss-Prot protein existence level 1. Chromatin anchor protein which binds to methylated lysine residues on histone H3, thereby recruiting heterochromatin to the nuclear periphery, especially in embryonic cells, with a lesser role in differentiated cells (PubMed:26607792, PubMed:31118512). May be required for the correct positioning of chromatin and nucleoli in embryos (PubMed:26607792). From Caenorhabditis elegans.
   1980..1997    +  CDS            9xHis (fragment): 9xHis affinity tag
   2007..2056    +  CDS            SET1 (fragment): solubility-enhancement tag derived from T7 phage gene 10B
   2064..2111    +  terminator     T7 terminator: transcription terminator for bacteriophage T7 RNA polymerase
   2148..2576    +  rep_origin     f1 ori (sequence partly withheld): f1 bacteriophage origin of replication; arrow indicates direction of (+) strand synthesis
   2629..2686    +  promoter       AmpR promoter (fragment): bla
   2695..3510    -  CDS            KanR: aminoglycoside phosphotransferase; aph(3')-Ia; confers resistance to kanamycin in bacteria or G418 (Geneticin®) in eukaryotes
   3632..4220    +  rep_origin     ori: high-copy-number ColE1/pMB1/pBR322/pUC origin of replication
   4406..4545    -  misc_feature   bom: basis of mobility region from pBR322
   4647..4838    -  CDS            rop: Rop protein, which maintains plasmids at low copy number; rop
   4855..5235    +  CDS            YPB1_ECOLX: Protein predicted: Swiss-Prot protein existence level 4. From Escherichia coli.
   5307..5598    -  CDS            TcR (fragment): tetracycline efflux protein; tet; confers resistance to tetracycline
   5613..5634    -  protein_bind   CAP binding site: CAP binding activates transcription in the presence of cAMP. E. coli catabolite activator protein
   5647..6729    -  CDS            lacI: lac repressor; lacI; The lac repressor binds to the lac operator to inhibit transcription in E. coli. This inhibition can be relieved by adding lactose or isopropyl-β-D-thiogalactopyranoside (IPTG).
   6730..6807    -  promoter       lacI promoter: lacI
   6815..7094    -  CDS            TcR (fragment): tetracycline efflux protein; tet; confers resistance to tetracycline
>Addgene plasmid #204520 | pHIT521 | addgene full sequence | sequence record 403749 | Addgene NGS Result
TAATACGACTCACTATAGGGGAATTGTGAGCGGATAACAATTCCCCTCTAGAAATAATTTTGTTTAACTT
TAAGAAGGAGATATACCATGGGCAGCAGCCATCATCATCATCATCACAGCAGCGGCCTGGTGCCGCGCGG
CAGCCATAATATGAAAACTGAAGAAGGTAAACTGGTAATCTGGATTAACGGCGATAAAGGCTATAACGGT
CTCGCTGAAGTCGGTAAGAAATTCGAGAAAGATACCGGAATTAAAGTCACCGTTGAGCATCCGGATAAAC
TGGAAGAGAAATTCCCACAGGTTGCGGCAACTGGCGATGGCCCTGACATTATCTTCTGGGCACACGACCG
CTTTGGTGGCTACGCTCAATCTGGCCTGTTGGCTGAAATCACCCCGGACAAAGCGTTCCAGGACAAGCTG
TATCCGTTTACCTGGGATGCCGTACGTTACAACGGCAAGCTGATTGCTTACCCGATCGCTGTTGAAGCGT
TATCGCTGATTTATAACAAAGATCTGCTGCCGAACCCGCCAAAAACCTGGGAAGAGATCCCGGCGCTGGA
TAAAGAACTGAAAGCGAAAGGTAAGAGCGCGCTGATGTTCAACCTGCAAGAACCGTACTTCACCTGGCCG
CTGATTGCTGCTGACGGGGGTTATGCGTTCAAGTATGAAAACGGCAAGTACGACATTAAAGACGTGGGCG
TGGATAACGCTGGCGCGAAAGCGGGTCTGACCTTCCTGGTTGACCTGATTAAAAACAAACACATGAATGC
AGACACCGATTACTCCATCGCAGAAGCTGCCTTTAATAAAGGCGAAACAGCGATGACCATCAACGGCCCG
TGGGCATGGTCCAACATCGACACCAGCAAAGTGAATTATGGTGTAACGGTACTGCCGACCTTCAAGGGTC
AACCATCCAAACCGTTCGTTGGCGTGCTGAGCGCAGGTATTAACGCCGCCAGTCCGAACAAAGAGCTGGC
AAAAGAGTTCCTCGAAAACTATCTGCTGACTGATGAAGGTCTGGAAGCGGTTAATAAAGACAAACCGCTG
GGTGCCGTAGCGCTGAAGTCTTACGAGGAAGAGTTGGCGAAAGATCCACGTATTGCCGCCACTATGGAAA
ACGCCCAGAAAGGTGAAATCATGCCGAACATCCCGCAGATGTCCGCTTTCTGGTATGCCGTGCGTACTGC
GGTGATCAACGCCGCCAGCGGTCGTCAGACTGTCGATGAAGCCCTGAAAGACGCGCAGACTCATATGGCG
GCCGCTATGGCAAAGAAATCATCCGGTAGTGCACCATCTCGTGCTTCTGGAAGATCAGGAAAGCAAACCA
CTCACTTCCAGGTTGTGCACGATGCCACGAAACACCGGGCAAAGCGTAGCAAATCGTCTAAATCTGGAGA
CTCGAAGAGCTCTTCTCAGGACGCTTCAGTCAAGAAGATTCTTGATCACAAACTATTCAACACGCACTAC
GTTGAATATAATGTCCTCCTTTCAAATGGCAGGAAAATGATGGCCACTGAGTTCGATTTTGAGGGCAAAA
AGGAGCAGAAACTATTGGCCGATTACAAGTATAAGATCACCAACCAAGATGATGATCCAGATGAGGATTT
TGCTGTCGAGAAAATCATTGCTCACCGCTTCAGCGGAAAGAAGAACAAGCCACTGTTTTTGGTCATGTGG
CGTGGATACCCAAACCCGGTGTCTCACTCGGAGATGTGGGAGAATGAGTTGTCGAACTGCAAAGATCTTC
TTGAAGCCTACAAAGATTCTCATGACATGAAACCACCACCGGTCAAGAAGTCTAACAAGAAGAAGGGAAG
CAAGAAATCGCCGAAAAAGTCCGCTAAATCGAAGGATGATGACTCTTCCGACGAAGAGGAAGAAGAGGAA
GTCAAAGAGAAATCTCCAAAGAAATCCTCGAAATCCACAAAGAGAGCTGCTTCTGATGATGATTAAGTCG
ACTGCAGCGATCGCTCGAGCACCACCACCACCACCACTGAGATCCGGCTGCTAACAAAGCCCGAAAGGAA
GCTGAGTTGGCTGCTGCCACCGCTGAGCAATAACTAGCATAACCCCTTGGGGCCTCTAAACGGGTCTTGA
GGGGTTTTTTGCTGAAAGGAGGAACTATATCCGGATTGGCGAATGGG
[124 nt withheld, positions 2148-2271]
C
[91 nt withheld, positions 2273-2363]
A
[49 nt withheld, positions 2365-2413]
CCTTTGACGTTGGAGTCCACGTTCTTT
[37 nt withheld, positions 2441-2477]
ACCCTATCTCGGTCTATTCTTTTGATTTATAAGGGATTTTGCCGATTTCGGCCTATTGGTTAAAAAATGA
GCTGATTTAACAAAAATTTAACGCGAATTTTAACAAAATATTAACGCTTACAATTTAGGTGGCACTTTTC
GGGGAAATGTGCGCGGAACCCCTATTTGTTTATTTTTCTAAATACATTCAAATATGTATCCGCTCATGAA
TTAATTCTTAGAAAAACTCATCGAGCATCAAATGAAACTGCAATTTATTCATATCAGGATTATCAATACC
ATATTTTTGAAAAAGCCGTTTCTGTAATGAAGGAGAAAACTCACCGAGGCAGTTCCATAGGATGGCAAGA
TCCTGGTATCGGTCTGCGATTCCGACTCGTCCAACATCAATACAACCTATTAATTTCCCCTCGTCAAAAA
TAAGGTTATCAAGTGAGAAATCACCATGAGTGACGACTGAATCCGGTGAGAATGGCAAAAGTTTATGCAT
TTCTTTCCAGACTTGTTCAACAGGCCAGCCATTACGCTCGTCATCAAAATCACTCGCATCAACCAAACCG
TTATTCATTCGTGATTGCGCCTGAGCGAGACGAAATACGCGATCGCTGTTAAAAGGACAATTACAAACAG
GAATCGAATGCAACCGGCGCAGGAACACTGCCAGCGCATCAACAATATTTTCACCTGAATCAGGATATTC
TTCTAATACCTGGAATGCTGTTTTCCCGGGGATCGCAGTGGTGAGTAACCATGCATCATCAGGAGTACGG
ATAAAATGCTTGATGGTCGGAAGAGGCATAAATTCCGTCAGCCAGTTTAGTCTGACCATCTCATCTGTAA
CATCATTGGCAACGCTACCTTTGCCATGTTTCAGAAACAACTCTGGCGCATCGGGCTTCCCATACAATCG
ATAGATTGTCGCACCTGATTGCCCGACATTATCGCGAGCCCATTTATACCCATATAAATCAGCATCCATG
TTGGAATTTAATCGCGGCCTAGAGCAAGACGTTTCCCGTTGAATATGGCTCATAACACCCCTTGTATTAC
TGTTTATGTAAGCAGACAGTTTTATTGTTCATGACCAAAATCCCTTAACGTGAGTTTTCGTTCCACTGAG
CGTCAGACCCCGTAGAAAAGATCAAAGGATCTTCTTGAGATCCTTTTTTTCTGCGCGTAATCTGCTGCTT
GCAAACAAAAAAACCACCGCTACCAGCGGTGGTTTGTTTGCCGGATCAAGAGCTACCAACTCTTTTTCCG
AAGGTAACTGGCTTCAGCAGAGCGCAGATACCAAATACTGTCCTTCTAGTGTAGCCGTAGTTAGGCCACC
ACTTCAAGAACTCTGTAGCACCGCCTACATACCTCGCTCTGCTAATCCTGTTACCAGTGGCTGCTGCCAG
TGGCGATAAGTCGTGTCTTACCGGGTTGGACTCAAGACGATAGTTACCGGATAAGGCGCAGCGGTCGGGC
TGAACGGGGGGTTCGTGCACACAGCCCAGCTTGGAGCGAACGACCTACACCGAACTGAGATACCTACAGC
GTGAGCTATGAGAAAGCGCCACGCTTCCCGAAGGGAGAAAGGCGGACAGGTATCCGGTAAGCGGCAGGGT
CGGAACAGGAGAGCGCACGAGGGAGCTTCCAGGGGGAAACGCCTGGTATCTTTATAGTCCTGTCGGGTTT
CGCCACCTCTGACTTGAGCGTCGATTTTTGTGATGCTCGTCAGGGGGGCGGAGCCTATGGAAAAACGCCA
GCAACGCGGCCTTTTTACGGTTCCTGGCCTTTTGCTGGCCTTTTGCTCACATGTTCTTTCCTGCGTTATC
CCCTGATTCTGTGGATAACCGTATTACCGCCTTTGAGTGAGCTGATACCGCTCGCCGCAGCCGAACGACC
GAGCGCAGCGAGTCAGTGAGCGAGGAAGCGGAAGAGCGCCTGATGCGGTATTTTCTCCTTACGCATCTGT
GCGGTATTTCACACCGCAATGGTGCACTCTCAGTACAATCTGCTCTGATGCCGCATAGTTAAGCCAGTAT
ACACTCCGCTATCGCTACGTGACTGGGTCATGGCTGCGCCCCGACACCCGCCAACACCCGCTGACGCGCC
CTGACGGGCTTGTCTGCTCCCGGCATCCGCTTACAGACAAGCTGTGACCGTCTCCGGGAGCTGCATGTGT
CAGAGGTTTTCACCGTCRTCACCGAAACGCGCGAGGCAGCTGCGGTAAAGCTCATCAGCGTGGTCGTGAA
GCGATTCACAGATGTCTGCCTGTTCATCCGCGTCCAGCTCGTTGAGTTTCTCCAGAAGCGTTAATGTCTG
GCTTCTGATAAAGCGGGCCATGTTAAGGGCGGTTTTTTCCTGTTTGGTCACTGATGCCTCCGTGTAAGGG
GGATTTCTGTTCATGGGGGTAATGATACCGATGAAACGAGAGAGGATGCTCACGATACGGGTTACTGATG
ATGAACATGCCCGGTTACTGGAACGTTGTGAGGGTAAACAACTGGCGGTATGGATGCGGCGGGACCAGAG
AAAAATCACTCAGGGTCAATGCCAGCGCTTCGTTAATACAGATGTAGGTGTTCCACAGGGTAGCCAGCAG
CATCCTGCGATGCAGATCCGGAACATAATGGTGCAGGGCGCTGACTTCCGCGTTTCCAGACTTTACGAAA
CACGGAAACCGAAGACCATTCATGTTGTTGCTCAGGTCGCAGACGTTTTGCAGCAGCAGTCGCTTCACGT
TCGCTCGCGTATCGGTGATTCATTCTGCTAACCAGTAAGGCAACCCCGCCAGCCTAGCCGGGTCCTCAAC
GACAGGAGCACGATCATGCGCACCCGTGGGGCCGCCATGCCGGCGATAATGGCCTGCTTCTCGCCGAAAC
GTTTGGTGGCGGGACCAGTGACGAAGGCTTGAGCGAGGGCGTGCAAGATTCCGAATACCGCAAGCGACAG
GCCGATCATCGTCGCGCTCCAGCGAAAGCGGTCCTCGCCGAAAATGACCCAGAGCGCTGCCGGCACCTGT
CCTACGAGTTGCATGATAAAGAAGACAGTCATAAGTGCGGCGACGATAGTCATGCCCCGCGCCCACCGGA
AGGAGCTGACTGGGTTGAAGGCTCTCAAGGGCATCGGTCGAGATCCCGGTGCCTAATGAGTGAGCTAACT
TACATTAATTGCGTTGCGCTCACTGCCCGCTTTCCAGTCGGGAAACCTGTCGTGCCAGCTGCATTAATGA
ATCGGCCAACGCGCGGGGAGAGGCGGTTTGCGTATTGGGCGCCAGGGTGGTTTTTCTTTTCACCAGTGAG
ACGGGCAACAGCTGATTGCCCTTCACCGCCTGGCCCTGAGAGAGTTGCAGCAAGCGGTCCACGCTGGTTT
GCCCCAGCAGGCGAAAATCCTGTTTGATGGTGGTTAACGGCGGGATATAACATGAGCTGTCTTCGGTATC
GTCGTATCCCACTACCGAGATATCCGCACCAACGCGCAGCCCGGACTCGGTAATGGCGCGCATTGCGCCC
AGCGCCATCTGATCGTTGGCAACCAGCATCGCAGTGGGAACGATGCCCTCATTCAGCATTTGCATGGTTT
GTTGAAAACCGGACATGGCACTCCAGTCGCCTTCCCGTTCCGCTATCGGCTGAATTTGATTGCGAGTGAG
ATATTTATGCCAGCCAGCCAGACGCAGACGCGCCGAGACAGAACTTAATGGGCCCGCTAACAGCGCGATT
TGCTGGTGACCCAATGCGACCAGATGCTCCACGCCCAGTCGCGTACCGTCTTCATGGGAGAAAATAATAC
TGTTGATGGGTGTCTGGTCAGAGACATCAAGAAATAACGCCGGAACATTAGTGCAGGCAGCTTCCACAGC
AATGGCATCCTGGTCATCCAGCGGATAGTTAATGATCAGCCCACTGACGCGTTGCGCGAGAAGATTGTGC
ACCGCCGCTTTACAGGCTTCGACGCCGCTTCGTTCTACCATCGACACCACCACGCTGGCACCCAGTTGAT
CGGCGCGAGATTTAATCGCCGCGACAATTTGCGACGGCGCGTGCAGGGCCAGACTGGAGGTGGCAACGCC
AATCAGCAACGACTGTTTGCCCGCCAGTTGTTGTGCCACGCGGTTGGGAATGTAATTCAGCTCCGCCATC
GCCGCTTCCACTTTTTCCCGCGTTTTCGCAGAAACGTGGCTGGCCTGGTTCACCACGCGGGAAACGGTCT
GATAAGAGACACCGGCATACTCTGCGACATCGTATAACGTTACTGGTTTCACATTCACCACCCTGAATTG
ACTCTCTTCCGGGCGCTATCATGCCATACCGCGAAAGGTTTTGCGCCATTCGATGGTGTCCGGGATCTCG
ACGCTCTCCCTTATGCGACTCCTGCATTAGGAAGCAGCCCAGTAGTAGGTTGAGGCCGTTGAGCACCGCC
GCCGCAAGGAATGGTGCATGCAAGGAGATGGCGCCCAACAGTCCCCCGGCCACGGGGCCTGCCACCATAC
CCACGCCGAAACAAGCGCTCATGAGCCCGAAGTGGCGAGCCCGATCTTCCCCATCGGTGATGTCGGCGAT
ATAGGCGCCAGCAACCGCACCTGTGGCGCCGGTGATGCCGGCCACGATGCGTCCGGCGTAGAGGATCGAG
ATCTCGATCCCGCGAAAT
